Addgene plasmid #32621: GAPDH shRNA #1
Depositing lab: Connie Cepko. Depositing organization: Harvard Medical School. Publication: Analysis of thyroid response element activity during retinal development. Billings NA, Emerson MM, Cepko CL. PLoS One. 2010 . 5(10):e13739. 10.1371/journal.pone.0013739 PubMed 21060789.
Backbone
  Vector backbone: pRFP RNAiC-1
  Vector type: RNAi
Growth in bacteria
  Bacterial resistance: Ampicillin, 100 μg/mL
  Growth temperature: 37°C
  Growth strain: DH5alpha
  Copy number: Unknown
Gene/Insert
  Gene/Insert name: GAPDH shRNA #1
  gRNA/shRNA sequence: TGATAGAAACTGATCTGTTTGT
  Species: G. gallus (chicken)
  Cloning method: Restriction Enzyme; 5′ cloning site NheI (not destroyed); 3′ cloning site MluI (not destroyed)
  Sequencing primers: 5′ Unknown
Terms and licenses: Academic/Nonprofit Terms; Industry Terms: Not Available to Industry
How to cite: GAPDH shRNA #1 was a gift from Connie Cepko (Addgene plasmid # 32621 ; http://n2t.net/addgene:32621 ; RRID:Addgene_32621)
