[The description below was written by a language model from this plasmid's Addgene catalogue record.]
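Description:
GAPDH shRNA #1 is an RNA interference plasmid built on the pRFP RNAiC-1 backbone and carrying a short hairpin RNA directed against chicken (Gallus gallus) GAPDH. The hairpin-encoding insert was placed into the backbone by restriction cloning between NheI and MluI sites, both of which remain intact, so the hairpin cassette can in principle be excised or exchanged. The plasmid is propagated in E. coli under ampicillin selection. The record does not state its copy number or origin of replication.

The catalogue entry gives no feature table and does not name the promoter that drives the hairpin, any flanking microRNA-type scaffold, or other regulatory elements. The backbone name suggests that a red fluorescent protein marker is included to label transfected cells, but this is inferred from the name alone and is not confirmed by the recorded fields. No selection marker for eukaryotic cells or viral delivery element is listed.

The "#1" designation implies it is one of a set of hairpins against the same transcript. The associated publication concerns thyroid response element activity during retinal development, so the construct was presumably used for gene knockdown in chicken retinal tissue. Since GAPDH is a housekeeping gene, a hairpin against it would be a plausible control for knockdown experiments in that system. The record does not state the specific experimental role.
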