>Addgene plasmid #32621 | GAPDH shRNA #1 | addgene partial sequence | sequence record 57514 | pBR322ori-F 5'-GGGAAACGCCTGGTATCTTT-3'
GACTTGAGCGTCGATTTTTGTGATGCTCGTCAGGGGGGCGGAGCCTATGGAAAAACGCCAGCAACGCGGC
CTTTTTACGGTTCCTGGCCTTTTGCTGGCCTTTTGCTCACATGTTCTTTCCTGCGTTATCCCCTGATTCT
GTGGATAACCGTATTACCGCCTTTGAGTGAGCTGATACCGCTCGCCGCAGCCGAACGACCGAGCGCAGCG
AGTCAGTGAGCGAGGAAGCGGAAGAGCGCCCAATACGCAAACCGCCTCTCCCCGCGCGTTGGCCGATTCA
TTAATGCAGCGGATCCATCGATAAAAAAGCTTACCGTGCTGACAACCGCATGCGGAACCAGCGCAAGGCA
TCTTCGGATCTTCACAGCACGCGTAAGAGGGGGAAGAAAGCTTCTAACCCCGCTATTCACCACCACTAGG
CATGATAGAAACTGATCTGTTTGTTACATCTGTGGCTTCACTAACAAACAGATCAGTTTCTATCGCGCTC
AGCAGCACCTCTCCGGAAGGCATCTTCTCCAGCTAGCGAAGCTGCCCCGAGCCGGGACGCACTTTATGGT
ACCTAGTATATGTGCTGCCGAAGCGAGCACGGACTAAGAGCATCGAGACTGCGGTATTTAAAGGCTCATC
CTGCAAGTTCTTTTAGAACACAGTGACTGTTCCGTTTCTTCCCACCAAAAGGCTCCGCTTAATAGCACAT
CTTGTTAACTCTTAGGCCCGCTTAGCCAATTTGTGACGCGATTCGGCGTAATATTTCCATATTAGAAGCC
CCTTTTTGCCCGTTTCCGCGCGCGAGGGCTCCTGGGTAGTTCTTTATGCAAATTTGGCGCCGGCGCTC
