>Addgene plasmid #32621 | GAPDH shRNA #1 | addgene partial sequence | sequence record 57515 | pCAGGS5 5'-ggttcggcttctggcgtgtgacc-3'
TCATGCCTTCTTCTTTTTCCTACAGCTCCTGGGCAACGTGCTGGTTATTGTGCTGTCTCATCATTTTGGC
AAAGAATTGATCCGATGGCCTCCTCCGAGGACGTCATCAAGGAGTTCATGCGCTTCAAGGTGCGCATGGA
GGGCTCCGTGAACGGCCACGAGTTCGAGATCGAGGGCGAGGGCGAGGGCCGCCCCTACGAGGGCACCCAG
ACCGCCAAGCTGAAGGTGACCAAGGGCGGCCCCCTGCCCTTCGCCTGGGACATCCTGTCCCCTCAGTTCC
AGTACGGCTCCAAGGCCTACGTGAAGCACCCCGCCGACATCCCCGACTACTTGAAGCTGTCCTTCCCCGA
GGGCTTCAAGTGGGAGCGCGTGATGAACTTCGAGGACGGCGGCGTGGTGACCGTGACCCAGGACTCCTCC
CTGCAGGACGGCGAGTTCATCTACAAGGTGAAGCTGCGCGGCACCAACTTCCCCTCCGACGGCCCCGTAA
TGCAGAAGAAGACCATGGGCTGGGAGGCCTCCACCGAGCGGATGTACCCCGAGGACGGCGCCCTGAAGGG
CGAGATCAAGATGAGGCTGAAGCTGAAGGACGGCGGCCACTACGACGCCGAGGTCAAGACCACCTACATG
GCCAAGAAGCCCGTGCAGCTGCCCGGCGCCTACAAGACCGACATCAAGCTGGACATCACCTCCCACAACG
AGGACTACACCATCGTGGAACAGTACGAGCGCGCCGAGGGCCGCCACTCCACCGGCGCCTAAGAATTCGA
AGCTAATTCACTCCTCAGGTGCAGGCTGCCTATCA
